>Addgene plasmid #201718 | pOPINVHH_A8_His | addgene full sequence | sequence record 404723 | Addgene NGS Result
GCACTTTTCGGGGAAATGTGCGCGGAACCCCTATTTGTTTATTTTTCTAAATACATTCAAATATGTATCC
GCTCATGAGACAATAACCCTGATAAATGCTTCAATAATATTGAAAAAGGAAGAGTATGAGTATTCAACAT
TTCCGTGTCGCCCTTATTCCCTTTTTTGCGGCATTTTGCCTTCCTGTTTTTGCTCACCCAGAAACGCTGG
TGAAAGTAAAAGATGCTGAAGATCAGTTGGGTGCACGAGTGGGTTACATCGAACTGGATCTCAACAGCGG
TAAGATCCTTGAGAGTTTTCGCCCCGAAGAACGTTTTCCAATGATGAGCACTTTTAAAGTTCTGCTATGT
GGCGCGGTATTATCCCGTATTGACGCCGGGCAAGAGCAACTCGGTCGCCGCATACACTATTCTCAGAATG
ACTTGGTTGAGTACTCACCAGTCACAGAAAAGCATCTTACGGATGGCATGACAGTAAGAGAATTATGCAG
TGCTGCCATAACCATGAGTGATAACACTGCGGCCAACTTACTTCTGACAACGATCGGAGGACCGAAGGAG
CTAACCGCTTTTTTGCACAACATGGGGGATCATGTAACTCGCCTTGATCGTTGGGAACCGGAGCTGAATG
AAGCCATACCAAACGACGAGCGTGACACCACGATGCCTGTAGCAATGGCAACAACGTTGCGCAAACTATT
AACTGGCGAACTACTTACTCTAGCTTCCCGGCAACAATTAATAGACTGGATGGAGGCGGATAAAGTTGCA
GGACCACTTCTGCGCTCGGCGCTTCCGGCTGGCTGGTTTATTGCTGATAAATCTGGAGCCGGTGAGCGTG
GGTCTCGCGGTATCATTGCAGCACTGGGGCCAGATGGTAAGCCCTCCCGTATCGTAGTTATCTACACGAC
GGGGAGTCAGGCAACTATGGATGAACGAAATAGACAGATCGCTGAGATAGGTGCCTCACTGATTAAGCAT
TGGTAACTGTCAGACCAAGTTTACTCATATATACTTTAGATTGATTTAAAACTTCATTTTTAATTTAAAA
GGATCTAGGTGAAGATCCTTTTTGATAATCTCATGACCAAAATCCCTTAACGTGAGTTTTCGTTCCACTG
AGCGTCAGACCCCGTAGAAAAGATCAAAGGATCTTCTTGAGATCCTTTTTTTCTGCGCGTAATCTGCTGC
TTGCAAACAAAAAAACCACCGCTACCAGCGGTGGTTTGTTTGCCGGATCAAGAGCTACCAACTCTTTTTC
CGAAGGTAACTGGCTTCAGCAGAGCGCAGATACCAAATACTGTTCTTCTAGTGTAGCCGTAGTTAGGCCA
CCACTTCAAGAACTCTGTAGCACCGCCTACATACCTCGCTCTGCTAATCCTGTTACCAGTGGCTGCTGCC
AGTGGCGATAAGTCGTGTCTTACCGGGTTGGACTCAAGACGATAGTTACCGGATAAGGCGCAGCGGTCGG
GCTGAACGGGGGGTTCGTGCACACAGCCCAGCTTGGAGCGAACGACCTACACCGAACTGAGATACCTACA
GCGTGAGCTATGAGAAAGCGCCACGCTTCCCGAAGGGAGAAAGGCGGACAGGTATCCGGTAAGCGGCAGG
GTCGGAACAGGAGAGCGCACGAGGGAGCTTCCAGGGGGAAACGCCTGGTATCTTTATAGTCCTGTCGGGT
TTCGCCACCTCTGACTTGAGCGTCGATTTTTGTGATGCTCGTCAGGGGGGCGGAGCCTATGGAAAAACGC
CAGCAACGCGGCCTTTTTACGGTTCCTGGCCTTTTGCTGGCCTTTTGCTCACATGCGCCCAATACGCAAA
CCGCCTCTCCCCGCGCGTTGGCCGATTCATTAATGCAGCTGGCACGACAGGTTTCCCGACTGGAAAGCGG
GCAGTGAGCGCAACGCAATTAATGTGAGTTAGCTCACTCATTAGGCACCCCAGGCTTTACACTTTATGCT
TCCGGCTCGTATGTTGTGTGGAATTGTGAGCGGATAACAATTTGAATTCAAGGAGACAGTCATAATGAAA
TACCTATTGCCTACGGCGGCCGCTGGATTGTTATTACTCGCGGCCCAGCCGGCCATGGCCCAGGTGCAGC
TGGTCGAGTCTGGGGGAGGATTGGTGCAGGCTGGAGGCTCTCTGAGACTCTCCTGTGCAGCCTCTGGAGG
CACCTTCAGTACCGCTGCCATGGGCTGGTTCCGCCAGGCTCCAGGCGAGGAGCGTGAGTGTGTAGCATCT
ATAGGCTGGAGAGGTGTTAGAACATGGTATGCAGACTCCGTGAAGGGCCGATTTACCATCTCCAGAGATA
ATCCCCAGAATACGGTGTATTTGCAGATGAACAACCTGAAATCTGGCGACACGGCCGTTTATTACTGCGC
AGCCTCAGTCGGCAACTACGGGTTGCCGTGGGCCCACTTCGAATATGACTTCTGGGGCCAGGGGATCCAG
GTCACCGTCTCCTCAGGCCACCATCACCATCACCATTAATAACCACCATCATGGCGCAGAACAAAAACTC
ATCTCAGAAGAGGATCTGTCTTAGGCC
[611 nt withheld, positions 2548-3158]
CCAATCGTCTGACCTGCCTCAACCTCCTGTC
[50 nt withheld, positions 3190-3239]
CGGCTCTGAGGGTGGCGGTTCTGAGGGTGGCGGCTCTGAGGGTGGCGGTTCCGGTGGCGGCTCCGGTTCC
GGTGATTTTGATTATGAAAAA
[113 nt withheld, positions 3331-3443]
T
[41 nt withheld, positions 3445-3485]
T
[62 nt withheld, positions 3487-3548]
A
[92 nt withheld, positions 3550-3641]
A
[123 nt withheld, positions 3643-3765]
GCTAGCTAACAGTCCTATGAATCAACTACTTAGATGGTATTAGTGACCTGTAACAGAGCATTAGCGCAAG
GTGATTTTTGTCTTCTTGCGCTAATTTTTTGTCATCAAACCTGTCGCACTCCTTAATATTTTGTTAAAAT
TCGCGTTAAATTTTTGTTAAATCAGCTCATTTTTTAACCAATAGGCCGAAATCGGCAAAATCCCTTATAA
ATCAAAAGAATAGACCGAGATAGGGT
[37 nt withheld, positions 4002-4038]
AAAGAACGTGGACTCCAACGTCAAAGG
[49 nt withheld, positions 4066-4114]
T
[91 nt withheld, positions 4116-4206]
G
[124 nt withheld, positions 4208-4331]
CAGGTG
Features (pLannotate 1.2.2; 13 found; start..end, strand, type, name):
     21..125     +  promoter       AmpR promoter: bla
    126..986     +  CDS            AmpR: β-lactamase; bla; confers resistance to ampicillin, carbenicillin, and related antibiotics
   1157..1745    +  rep_origin     ori: high-copy-number ColE1/pMB1/pBR322/pUC origin of replication
   1805..1897    +  CDS            lacI (fragment): lac repressor; lacI; The lac repressor binds to the lac operator to inhibit transcription in E. coli. This inhibition can be relieved by adding lactose or isopropyl-β-D-thiogalactopyranoside (IPTG).
   1910..1931    +  protein_bind   CAP binding site: CAP binding activates transcription in the presence of cAMP. E. coli catabolite activator protein
   1946..1976    +  promoter       lac promoter: promoter for the E. coli lac operon
   1984..2000    +  protein_bind   lac operator: The lac repressor binds to the lac operator to inhibit transcription in E. coli. This inhibition can be relieved by adding lactose or isopropyl-β-D-thiogalactopyranoside (IPTG). lac repressor encoded by lacI
   2025..2090    +  CDS            pel1 (fragment): PLY1_PECAS - Also known as pelA. Experimental evidence at protein level: Swiss-Prot protein existence level 1. Involved in maceration and soft-rotting of plant tissue. From Pectobacterium atrosepticum (strain SCRI 1043 / ATCC BAA-672) (Erwinia carotovora subsp. atroseptica).
   2091..2465    +  CDS            HVM20_MOUSE: Experimental evidence at protein level: Swiss-Prot protein existence level 1. From Mus musculus (Mouse).
   2469..2486    +  CDS            6xHis: 6xHis affinity tag
   2548..3765    +  CDS            M13 gene III (sequence partly withheld): pIII; III; minor coat protein
   3780..3817    +  protein_bind   attP6 (fragment): mutant version of attP; recombination site for the Gateway® BP reaction BP™ Clonase
   3903..4331    -  rep_origin     f1 ori (sequence partly withheld): f1 bacteriophage origin of replication; arrow indicates direction of (+) strand synthesis
