[The description below was written by a language model from this plasmid's Addgene catalogue record and pLannotate feature annotations shown in this document.]
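Description:
pOPINVHH_A8_His is a bacterial expression plasmid of about 4.3 kb built on the pADL-23c phagemid backbone, which was modified by adding restriction sites for cloning. It is propagated in E. coli through a high-copy ColE1/pUC-type origin and selected with ampicillin via the β-lactamase gene and its native promoter. An f1 origin is also present, a phagemid element that allows single-stranded DNA production and packaging when helper phage is supplied.

The payload is VHH_A8, a 375 bp llama (Lama glama) single-domain antibody, or nanobody, inserted by ligation-independent cloning. The associated gene entry and publication indicate it is directed against the SARS-CoV-2 spike glycoprotein. Transcription is driven by the lac promoter, with a CAP binding site and lac operator, so expression can be induced with IPTG; only a fragment of lacI is annotated. The open reading frame begins with a pectate lyase (pel-type) leader fragment, a signal peptide that directs the nanobody to the periplasm, where its disulfide bond can form. The VHH follows directly; the automated annotation labels this segment as a mouse heavy-chain variable region, reflecting homology rather than its true origin. A C-terminal hexahistidine tag then allows metal-affinity purification.

M13 gene III lies downstream of the tag, a remnant of the phage-display design of the backbone. The record does not state how the nanobody-His product is separated from pIII, for example by a stop codon. A short attP-like fragment is also annotated but is probably incidental. The stated purpose is nanobody expression, consistent with producing purified A8 for structural and neutralization studies.
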