Addgene plasmid #201718: pOPINVHH_A8_His
Purpose: Expression of nanobody
Depositing lab: Ray Owens. Depositing organization: Rosalind Franklin Institute. Publication: Structural and functional characterization of nanobodies that neutralize Omicron variants of SARS-CoV-2. Cornish K, Huo J, Jones L, Sharma P, Thrush JW, Abdelkarim S, Kipar A, Ramadurai S, Weckener M, Mikolajek H, Liu S, Buckle I, Bentley E, Kirby A, Han X, Laidlaw SM, Hill M, Eyssen L, Norman C, Le Bas A, Clarke J, James W, Stewart JP, Carroll M, Naismith JH, Owens RJ. Open Biol. 2024 Jun;14(6):230252. doi: 10.1098/rsob.230252. Epub 2024 Jun 4. PubMed 38835241.
Backbone
  Vector backbone: pADL-23c
  Backbone manufacturer: Antibody Design Laboratories
  Backbone size w/o insert (bp): 3960
  Total vector size (bp): 4345
  Modifications to backbone: Introduction of restriction sites for cloning
  Vector type: Bacterial Expression
Growth in bacteria
  Bacterial resistance: Ampicillin, 100 μg/mL
  Growth temperature: 37°C
  Growth strain: DH5alpha
  Copy number: Unknown
Gene/Insert
  Gene/Insert name: VHH_A8
  Species: lama glama (llama)
  Insert size (bp): 375
  Entrez Gene: S (a.k.a. GU280_gp02, spike glycoprotein)
  Tag / fusion protein: Hexahistidine (C terminal on insert)
  Cloning method: Ligation Independent Cloning
  Sequencing primers: 5′ GCTTCCGGCTCGTATGTTG; 3′ GTCGTCTTTCCAGACGTTAG
Terms and licenses: Academic/Nonprofit Terms; Industry Terms: Not Available to Industry
How to cite: pOPINVHH_A8_His was a gift from Ray Owens (Addgene plasmid # 201718 ; http://n2t.net/addgene:201718 ; RRID:Addgene_201718)
